Addgene plasmid #54210: mEmerald-Nup50-N-10
Purpose: Localization: Nuclear Pore, Excitation: 487, Emission: 509
Depositing lab: Michael Davidson. Depositing organization: Florida State University, Tallahassee.
Backbone
  Vector backbone: mEmerald-N1
  Backbone size w/o insert (bp): 4750
  Vector type: Mammalian Expression
  Selectable markers: Neomycin (select with G418)
Growth in bacteria
  Bacterial resistance: Kanamycin, 50 μg/mL
  Growth temperature: 37°C
  Growth strain: DH5alpha
  Copy number: High Copy
Gene/Insert
  Gene/Insert name: Nup50 (alt name: NM_007172.3)
  Species: H. sapiens (human)
  Entrez Gene: NUP50 (a.k.a. NPAP60, NPAP60L)
  Promoter: CMV
  Tag / fusion protein: mEmerald (C terminal on backbone)
  Cloning method: Unknown
  Sequencing primers: 5′ CMV-F; 3′ SV40pA-R
Terms and licenses: Academic/Nonprofit Terms; Industry Terms
Depositor comments: . Excitation = 487; Emission = 509. Localization data: Nuclear Pore
How to cite: mEmerald-Nup50-N-10 was a gift from Michael Davidson (Addgene plasmid # 54210 ; http://n2t.net/addgene:54210 ; RRID:Addgene_54210)
