[The description below was written by a language model from this plasmid's Addgene catalogue record.]
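Description:
mEmerald-Nup50-N-10 is a mammalian expression plasmid built on the mEmerald-N1 backbone (about 4.75 kb without the insert), designed to label nuclear pores in living or fixed cells with a green fluorescent fusion protein. It is maintained in E. coli as a high-copy plasmid under kanamycin selection. In mammalian cells the neomycin resistance marker allows G418 selection of stable transfectants. In N1-type vectors a single resistance cassette usually serves both purposes, but no feature table is provided here to confirm that arrangement, and the origin of replication is likewise not listed.

The insert is human NUP50 (also known as NPAP60 or NPAP60L), encoding a nucleoporin associated with the nuclear pore complex. Transcription is driven by the CMV promoter, a strong constitutive promoter in most mammalian cell lines. The sequencing primer names imply an SV40 polyadenylation signal downstream of the coding region. mEmerald, a bright monomeric GFP derivative, is supplied by the backbone and fused to the C terminus of Nup50, so the nucleoporin is translated first and the fluorescent protein follows in frame. The "N-10" in the name probably refers to this N1-style orientation and a 10-residue linker between the two proteins, although the record does not state this, and the cloning method is listed as unknown.

The fusion is recorded as localizing to the nuclear pore, with an excitation maximum of 487 nm and an emission maximum of 509 nm, which suits standard GFP/FITC filter sets. Typical uses are as a fluorescence microscopy marker for the nuclear pores and envelope, and for tracking Nup50 distribution and dynamics in transfected cells.
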