>Addgene plasmid #54210 | mEmerald-Nup50-N-10 | depositor partial sequence | sequence record 84355 | insert sequence
GACGGTCAGATCCGCTAGCGATGCCACCATGGCCAAAAGAAATGCCGAGAAGGAACTGACAGATAGGAAT
TGGGATCAAGAAGATGAAGCTGAAGAGGTGGGAACATTCTCCATGGCCAGTGAGGAAGTCTTGAAGAATA
GAGCCATAAAGAAAGCAAAGCGCAGAAATGTTGGATTTGAATCTGACACTGGAGGAGCCTTTAAAGGTTT
TAAAGGTTTGGTGGTACCTTCTGGAGGAGGACGCTTTTCTGGATTTGGTAGTGGCGCTGGAGGGAAGCCT
CTGGAAGGACTGTCGAATGGAAACAACATAACCAGTGCCCCTCCCTTCGCCAGTGCAAAGGCAGCGGCAG
ATCCCAAGGTAGCCTTTGGTTCTCTTGCTGCAAATGGCCCTACCACCTTGGTTGATAAAGTTTCAAATCC
CAAAACTAATGGGGACAGTCAGCAGCCCTCCTCCTCTGGCCTTGCTTCCAGTAAAGCTTGTGTCGGAAAT
GCCTATCACAAGCAGTTGGCCGCCTTGAACTGCTCCGTGCGGGATTGGATAGTGAAGCACGTGAATACAA
ACCCCCTCTGTGATCTGACACCTATCTTTAAAGACTATGAGAAATATTTAGCAAACATTGAACAGCAACA
CGGGAACAGTGGCAGGAATTCTGAAAGTGAATCTAACAAAGTGGCAGCTGAAACACAGTCTCCTTCCCTT
TTTGGCTCAACAAAATTACAGCAAGAGTCAACGTTTTTGTTTCATGGCAACAAAACTGAAGATACACCTG
ACAAGAAGATGGAGGTGGCATCTGAAAAGAAAACGGACCCATCATCACTAGGAGCGACAAGTGCCTCATT
TAATTTCGGCAAGAAAGTTGATAGCTCTGTTTTGGGCTCATTAAGCTCTGTCCCCCTGACTGGATTTTCT
TTCTCCCCTGGAAACTCCAGTTTATTTGGCAAAGATACTACCCAGAGTAAACCAGTCTCTTCACCATTTC
CCACTAAACCATTGGAGGGCCAAGCAGAAGGTGACAGTGGTGAATGCAAAGGTGGAGATGAAGAAGAGAA
TGATGAGCCACCCAAAGTAGTAGTTACCGAAGTAAAAGAAGAAGACGCTTTTTACTCCAAAAAGTGTAAA
CTGTTTTACAAGAAAGACAATGAGTTTAAAGAGAAAGGCATAGGTACTCTGCATTTAAAACCTACAGCAA
ATCAGAAGACACAGCTTTTGGTGCGGGCAGACACCAATTTAGGCAACATATTGCTGAACGTTCTGATTCC
ACCCAATATGCCATGTACGCGAACAGGGAAGAATAACGTTCTTATCGTCTGTGTTCCAAATCCACCAATT
GACGAGAAGAATGCCACCATGCCAGTCACCATGTTGATTCGGGTAAAAACCAGCGAGGATGCAGACGAGT
TGCACAAAATTTTACTGGAGAAAAAGGATGCCAGCTCCGGAGGGGATCCACCGGTCGCCACCATGGTGAG
CAAGGGCGAGGAGCTGTTCACCGGGGTGGTGCCCATCCTGGTCGAGCTGGACGGCGACGTAAACGGCCAC
AAGTTCAGCGTGTCCGGCGAGGGCGAGGGCGATGCCACCTACGGCAAGCTGACCCTGAAGTTCATCTGCA
CCACCGGCAAGCTGCCCGTGCCCTGGCCCACCCTCGTGACCACCTTGACCTACGGCGTGCAGTGCTTCGC
CCGCTACCCCGACCACATGAAGCAGCACGACTTCTTCAAGTCCGCCATGCCCGAAGGCTACGTCCAGGAG
CGCACCATCTTCTTCAAGGACGACGGCAACTACAAGACCCGCGCCGAGGTGAAGTTCGAGGGCGACACCC
TGGTGAACCGCATCGAGCTGAAGGGCATCGACTTCAAGGAGGACGGCAACATCCTGGGGCACAAGCTGGA
GTACAACTACAACAGCCACAAGGTCTATATCACCGCCGACAAGCAGAAGAACGGCATCAAGGTGAACTTC
AAGACCCGCCACAACATCGAGGACGGCAGCGTGCAGCTCGCCGACCACTACCAGCAGAACACCCCCATCG
GCGACGGCCCCGTGCTGCTGCCCGACAACCACTACCTGAGCACCCAGTCCAAGCTGAGCAAAGACCCCAA
CGAGAAGCGCGATCACATGGTCCTGCTGGAGTTCGTGACCGCCGCCGGGATCACTCTCGGCATGGACGAG
CTGTACAAGTAAGCGGCCGCGACTCTAGATC
