>Addgene plasmid #54210 | mEmerald-Nup50-N-10 | addgene partial sequence | sequence record 93166 | EGFP-N 5'-CGTCGCCGTCCAGCTCGACCAG-3'
CCTTGCTCACCATGGTGGCGACCGGTGGATCCCCTCCGGAGCTGGCATCCTTTTTCTCCAGTAAAATTTT
GTGCAACTCGTCTGCATCCTCGCTGGTTTTTACCCGAATCAACATGGTGACTGGCATGGTGGCATTCTTC
TCGTCAATTGGTGGATTTGGAACACAGACGATAAGAACGTTATTCTTCCCTGTTCGCGTACATGGCATAT
TGGGTGGAATCAGAACGTTCAGCAATATGTTGCCTAAATTGGTGTCTGCCCGCACCAAAAGCTGTGTCTT
CTGATTTGCTGTAGGTTTTAAATGCAGAGTACCTATGCCTTTCTCTTTAAACTCATTGTCTTTCTTGTAA
AACAGTTTACACTTTTTGGAGTAAAAAGCGTCTTCTTCTTTTACTTCGGTAACTACTACTTTGGGTGGCT
CATCATTCTCTTCTTCATCTCCACCTTTGCATTCACCACTGTCACCTTCTGCTTGGCCCTCCAATGGTTT
AGTGGGAAATGGTGAAGAGACTGGTTTACTCTGGGTAGTATCTTTGCCAAATAAACTGGAGTTTCCAGGG
GAGAAAGAAAATCCAGTCAGGGGGACAGAGCTTAATGAGCCCAAAACAGAGCTATCAACTTTCTTGCCGA
AATTAAATGAGGCACTTGTCGCTCCTAGTGATGATGGGTCCGTTTTCTTTTCAGATGCCACCTCCATCTT
CTTGTCAGGTGTATCTTCAGTTTTGTTGCCATGAAACAAAAACGTTGACTCTTGCTGTAATT
